>Addgene plasmid #58499 | pTRC-APX(W41F) dimeric | depositor full sequence | sequence record 90375 | full plasmid sequence
GAGAAAGCGCCACGCTTCCCGAAGGGAGAAAGGCGGACAGGTATCCGGTAAGCGGCAGGGTCGGAACAGG
AGAGCGCACGAGGGAGCTTCCAGGGGGAAACGCCTGGTATCTTTATAGTCCTGTCGGGTTTCGCCACCTC
TGACTTGAGCGTCGATTTTTGTGATGCTCGTCAGGGGGGCGGAGCCTATGGAAAAACGCCAGCAACGCGG
CCTTTTTACGGTTCCTGGCCTTTTGCTGGCCTTTTGCTCACATGTTCTTTCCTGCGTTATCCCCTGATTC
TGTGGATAACCGTATTACCGCCTTTGAGTGAGCTGATACCGCTCGCCGCAGCCGAACGACCGAGCGCAGC
GAGTCAGTGAGCGAGGAAGCGGAAGAGCGCCTGATGCGGTATTTTCTCCTTACGCATCTGTGCGGTATTT
CACACCGCATATGGTGCACTCTCAGTACAATCTGCTCTGATGCCGCATAGTTAAGCCAGTATACACTCCG
CTATCGCTACGTGACTGGGTCATGGCTGCGCCCCGACACCCGCCAACACCCGCTGACGCGCCCTGACGGG
CTTGTCTGCTCCCGGCATCCGCTTACAGACAAGCTGTGACCGTCTCCGGGAGCTGCATGTGTCAGAGGTT
TTCACCGTCATCACCGAAACGCGCGAGGCAGCAGATCAATTCGCGCGCGAAGGCGAAGCGGCATGCATTT
ACGTTGACACCATCGAATGGTGCAAAACCTTTCGCGGTATGGCATGATAGCGCCCGGAAGAGAGTCAATT
CAGGGTGGTGAATGTGAAACCAGTAACGTTATACGATGTCGCAGAGTATGCCGGTGTCTCTTATCAGACC
GTTTCCCGCGTGGTGAACCAGGCCAGCCACGTTTCTGCGAAAACGCGGGAAAAAGTGGAAGCGGCGATGG
CGGAGCTGAATTACATTCCCAACCGCGTGGCACAACAACTGGCGGGCAAACAGTCGTTGCTGATTGGCGT
TGCCACCTCCAGTCTGGCCCTGCACGCGCCGTCGCAAATTGTCGCGGCGATTAAATCTCGCGCCGATCAA
CTGGGTGCCAGCGTGGTGGTGTCGATGGTAGAACGAAGCGGCGTCGAAGCCTGTAAAGCGGCGGTGCACA
ATCTTCTCGCGCAACGCGTCAGTGGGCTGATCATTAACTATCCGCTGGATGACCAGGATGCCATTGCTGT
GGAAGCTGCCTGCACTAATGTTCCGGCGTTATTTCTTGATGTCTCTGACCAGACACCCATCAACAGTATT
ATTTTCTCCCATGAAGACGGTACGCGACTGGGCGTGGAGCATCTGGTCGCATTGGGTCACCAGCAAATCG
CGCTGTTAGCGGGCCCATTAAGTTCTGTCTCGGCGCGTCTGCGTCTGGCTGGCTGGCATAAATATCTCAC
TCGCAATCAAATTCAGCCGATAGCGGAACGGGAAGGCGACTGGAGTGCCATGTCCGGTTTTCAACAAACC
ATGCAAATGCTGAATGAGGGCATCGTTCCCACTGCGATGCTGGTTGCCAACGATCAGATGGCGCTGGGCG
CAATGCGCGCCATTACCGAGTCCGGGCTGCGCGTTGGTGCGGATATCTCGGTAGTGGGATACGACGATAC
CGAAGACAGCTCATGTTATATCCCGCCGTTAACCACCATCAAACAGGATTTTCGCCTGCTGGGGCAAACC
AGCGTGGACCGCTTGCTGCAACTCTCTCAGGGCCAGGCGGTGAAGGGCAATCAGCTGTTGCCCGTCTCAC
TGGTGAAAAGAAAAACCACCCTGGCGCCCAATACGCAAACCGCCTCTCCCCGCGCGTTGGCCGATTCATT
AATGCAGCTGGCACGACAGGTTTCCCGACTGGAAAGCGGGCAGTGAGCGCAACGCAATTAATGTAAGTTA
GCGCGAATTGATCTGGTTTGACAGCTTATCATCGACTGCACGGTGCACCAATGCTTCTGGCGTCAGGCAG
CCATCGGAAGCTGTGGTATGGCTGTGCAGGTCGTAAATCACTGCATAATTCGTGTCGCTCAAGGCGCACT
CCCGTTCTGGATAATGTTTTTTGCGCCGACATCATAACGGTTCTGGCAAATATTCTGAAATGAGCTGTTG
ACAATTAATCATCCGGCTCGTATAATGTGTGGAATTGTGAGCGGATAACAATTTCACACAGGAAACAGAC
CATGGCACACCACCACCACCACCACAAGGATCCAGGAAAGTCATACCCAACCGTGAGCCCAGATTACCAG
AAGGCTATTGAGAAGGCAAAAAGGAAACTGAGGGGATTCATCGCAGAAAAGAAATGCGCCCCACTGATCC
TGCGACTGGCTTTCCACAGCGCAGGAACATTTGACTCCAAGACCAAAACAGGCGGACCCTTTGGGACTAT
CAAGCACCAGGCTGAACTGGCACATGGGGCCAACAATGGCCTGGACATTGCTGTGAGACTGCTGGAGCCA
ATCAAAGAACAGTTCCCCATTGTCTCCTACGCAGACTTCTACCAGCTGGCCGGCGTGGTCGCTGTGGAGA
TTACCGGCGGCCCCGAGGTCCCTTTCCACCCAGGAAGGGAGGACAAACCTGAACCCCCTCCAGAGGGGAG
ACTGCCAGATGCTACCAAGGGCAGCGACCATCTGCGGGACGTGTTCGGAAAAGCAATGGGGCTGTCTGAC
CAGGATATCGTGGCCCTGAGTGGAGGGCACACCATTGGCGCCGCTCATAAGGAACGCTCAGGCTTCGAGG
GACCCTGGACAAGCAACCCTCTGATCTTCGACAATTCCTACTTTACTGAACTGCTGACCGGCGAGAAGGA
TGGACTGCTGCAGCTGCCCTCTGACAAAGCCCTGCTGACAGATAGCGTGTTCAGGCCTCTGGTCGAAAAG
TATGCAGCCGACGAGGATGTGTTCTTCGCCGACTATGCTGAGGCACACCTGAAACTGTCTGAACTGGGAT
TCGCCGAGGCAGGGAATTCTTAAGATCCTCTAGAGTCGACCTGCAGGCAAGCTTGGCTGTTTTGGCGGAT
GAGAGAAGATTTTCAGCCTGATACAGATTAAATCAGAACGCAGAAGCGGTCTGATAAAACAGAATTTGCC
TGGCGGCAGTAGCGCGGTGGTCCCACCTGACCCCATGCCGAACTCAGAAGTGAAACGCCGTAGCGCCGAT
GGTAGTGTGGGGTCTCCCCATGCGAGAGTAGGGAACTGCCAGGCATCAAATAAAACGAAAGGCTCAGTCG
AAAGACTGGGCCTTTCGTTTTATCTGTTGTTTGTCGGTGAACGCTCTCCTGAGTAGGACAAATCCGCCGG
GAGCGGATTTGAACGTTGCGAAGCAACGGCCCGGAGGGTGGCGGGCAGGACGCCCGCCATAAACTGCCAG
GCATCAAATTAAGCAGAAGGCCATCCTGACGGATGGCCTTTTTGCGTTTCTACAAACTCTTTTGTTTATT
TTTCTAAATACATTCAAATATGTATCCGCTCATGAGACAATAACCCTGATAAATGCTTCAATAATATTGA
AAAAGGAAGAGTATGAGTATTCAACATTTCCGTGTCGCCCTTATTCCCTTTTTTGCGGCATTTTGCCTTC
CTGTTTTTGCTCACCCAGAAACGCTGGTGAAAGTAAAAGATGCTGAAGATCAGTTGGGTGCACGAGTGGG
TTACATCGAACTGGATCTCAACAGCGGTAAGATCCTTGAGAGTTTTCGCCCCGAAGAACGTTTTCCAATG
ATGAGCACTTTTAAAGTTCTGCTATGTGGCGCGGTATTATCCCGTGTTGACGCCTGGCAAGAGCAACTCG
GTCGCCGCATACACTATTCTCAGAATGACTTGGTTGAGTACTCACCAGTCACAGAAAAGCATCTTACGGA
TGGCATGACAGTAAGAGAATTATGCAGTGCTGCCATAACCATGAGTGATAACACTGCGGCCAACTTACTT
CTGACAACGATCGGAGGACCGAAGGAGCTAACCGCTTTTTTGCACAACATGGGGGATCATGTAACTCGCC
TTGATCGTTGGGAACCGGAGCTGAATGAAGCCATACCAAACGACGAGCGTGACACCACGATGCCTGTAGC
AATGGCAACAACGTTGCGCAAACTATTAACTGGCGAACTACTTACTCTAGCTTCCCGGCAACAATTAATA
GACTGGATGGAGGCGGATAAAGTTGCAGGACCACTTCTGCGCTCGGCCCTTCCGGCTGGCTGGTTTATTG
CTGATAAATCTGGAGCCGGTGAGCGTGGGTCTCGCGGTATCATTGCAGCACTGGGGCCAGATGGTAAGCC
CTCCCGTATCGTAGTTATCTACACGACGGGGAGTCAGGCAACTATGGATGAACGAAATAGACAGATCGCT
GAGATAGGTGCCTCACTGATTAAGCATTGGTAACTGTCAGACCAAGTTTACTCATATATACTTTAGATTG
ATTTAAAACTTCATTTTTAATTTAAAAGGATCTAGGTGAAGATCCTTTTTGATAATCTCATGACCAAAAT
CCCTTAACGTGAGTTTTCGTTCCACTGAGCGTCAGACCCCGTAGAAAAGATCAAAGGATCTTCTTGAGAT
CCTTTTTTTCTGCGCGTAATCTGCTGCTTGCAAACAAAAAAACCACCGCTACCAGCGGTGGTTTGTTTGC
CGGATCAAGAGCTACCAACTCTTTTTCCGAAGGTAACTGGCTTCAGCAGAGCGCAGATACCAAATACTGT
CCTTCTAGTGTAGCCGTAGTTAGGCCACCACTTCAAGAACTCTGTAGCACCGCCTACATACCTCGCTCTG
CTAATCCTGTTACCAGTGGCTGCTGCCAGTGGCGATAAGTCGTGTCTTACCGGGTTGGACTCAAGACGAT
AGTTACCGGATAAGGCGCAGCGGTCGGGCTGAACGGGGGGTTCGTGCACACAGCCCAGCTTGGAGCGAAC
GACCTACACCGAACTGAGATACCTACAGCGTGAGCTAT
Features (pLannotate 1.2.2; 17 found; start..end, strand, type, name):
    380..520     -  misc_feature   bom: basis of mobility region from pBR322
    622..662     -  CDS            rop (fragment): Rop protein, which maintains plasmids at low copy number; rop
    706..783     +  promoter       lacIq promoter: lacI (mutant); In the lacIq allele, a single base change in the promoter boosts expression of the lacI gene about 10-fold.
    784..1866    +  CDS            lacI: lac repressor; lacI; The lac repressor binds to the lac operator to inhibit transcription in E. coli. This inhibition can be relieved by adding lactose or isopropyl-β-D-thiogalactopyranoside (IPTG).
   1908..1925    +  promoter       tet promoter (fragment): E. coli promoter for tetracycline efflux protein gene
   1921..2022    -  CDS            yciV (fragment): RNAAM_ECOLI - Also known as trpH From Escherichia coli (strain K12).
   2098..2127    +  promoter       trc promoter: strong E. coli promoter; hybrid between the trp and lac UV5 promoters
   2135..2151    +  protein_bind   lac operator: The lac repressor binds to the lac operator to inhibit transcription in E. coli. This inhibition can be relieved by adding lactose or isopropyl-β-D-thiogalactopyranoside (IPTG). lac repressor encoded by lacI
   2178..2195    +  CDS            9xHis (fragment): 9xHis affinity tag
   2205..2951    +  CDS            APX1: APX1_PEA - Also known as APPX1. Experimental evidence at protein level: Swiss-Prot protein existence level 1. Plays a key role in hydrogen peroxide removal. From Pisum sativum (Garden pea).
   2964..2989    +  misc_feature   MCS (fragment): pUC18/19 multiple cloning site
   3078..3193    +  ncRNA          5S rRNA: Accession: RF00001 - 5S ribosomal RNA
   3197..3283    +  terminator     rrnB T1 terminator: Escherichia coli rrnB; transcription terminator T1 from the E. coli rrnB gene
   3375..3402    +  terminator     rrnB T2 terminator: transcription terminator T2 from the E. coli rrnB gene
   3421..3512    +  promoter       AmpR promoter: bla
   3513..4373    +  CDS            AmpR: β-lactamase; bla; confers resistance to ampicillin, carbenicillin, and related antibiotics
   4544..194     +  rep_origin     ori (across the origin): high-copy-number ColE1/pMB1/pBR322/pUC origin of replication
