[The description below was written by a language model from this plasmid's Addgene catalogue record and pLannotate feature annotations shown in this document.]
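Description:
pTRC-APX(W41F) dimeric is a 4,938 bp bacterial expression plasmid built on the pTRC backbone for IPTG-inducible production of a mutant pea ascorbate peroxidase in E. coli. It replicates from a ColE1/pMB1-type origin and is recorded as high copy. The annotation shows only a short fragment of rop alongside the pBR322 bom region. Selection is by ampicillin through the bla (β-lactamase) gene under its own promoter.

The 747 bp insert, cloned between BamHI and EcoRI sites that are both retained, encodes cytosolic ascorbate peroxidase (APX1) from Pisum sativum carrying the W41F substitution, with an N-terminal His6 tag for affinity purification. The tag is picked up in the feature table as a partial match to a longer polyhistidine tag. Transcription is driven by the trc promoter, a strong trp/lacUV5 hybrid, followed immediately by a lac operator. The plasmid also carries lacI under the lacIq promoter, so it supplies abundant lac repressor itself and keeps expression off until IPTG is added. Downstream of the coding sequence and residual polylinker lie the 5S rRNA segment and the rrnB T1 and T2 terminators, which stop transcription before it reaches the resistance gene. Small annotated fragments of a tet promoter and yciV upstream of the trc promoter appear to be backbone remnants.

According to the depositor, W41F increases the enzyme's activity. Unlike the engineered monomeric "APEX", this variant remains a constitutive homodimer, so it is not suitable as a fusion partner for proteins sensitive to dimerising tags. The associated publication concerns antibiotic-induced redox changes in bacteria, though the record does not detail how the enzyme was used there.
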