Addgene plasmid #58499: pTRC-APX(W41F) dimeric
Purpose: Bacterial expression of APX W41F inducible by IPTG
Depositing lab: Alice Ting. Depositing organization: Massachusetts Institute of Technology. Publication: Antibiotics induce redox-related physiological alterations as part of their lethality. Dwyer DJ, Belenky PA, Yang JH, MacDonald IC, Martell JD, Takahashi N, Chan CT, Lobritz MA, Braff D, Schwarz EG, Ye JD, Pati M, Vercruysse M, Ralifo PS, Allison KR, Khalil AS, Ting AY, Walker GC, Collins JJ. Proc Natl Acad Sci U S A. 2014 May 20;111(20):E2100-9. doi: 10.1073/pnas.1401876111. Epub 2014 May 6. PubMed 24803433.
Backbone
  Vector backbone: pTRC
  Backbone size w/o insert (bp): 4188
  Total vector size (bp): 4938
  Vector type: Bacterial Expression
Growth in bacteria
  Bacterial resistance: Ampicillin, 100 μg/mL
  Growth temperature: 37°C
  Growth strain: XL1 Blue
  Copy number: High Copy
Gene/Insert
  Gene/Insert name: pea APX W41F (dimeric)
  Species: Synthetic
  Insert size (bp): 747
  Mutation: W41F
  Promoter: trc
  Tag / fusion protein: His6 (N terminal on insert)
  Cloning method: Restriction Enzyme; 5′ cloning site BamHI (not destroyed); 3′ cloning site EcoRI (not destroyed)
  Sequencing primers: 5′ pTRC-fwd; 3′ pTRC-rev
Terms and licenses: Academic/Nonprofit Terms; Industry Terms: Not Available to Industry
Depositor comments: This plasmid encodes the W41F mutant of pea ascorbate peroxidase (APX). The W41F mutation improves enzyme activity. APX W41F is a constitutive homodimer, unlike "APEX", so APX W41F should not be used as a fusion to proteins that are sensitive to dimeric tags.
How to cite: pTRC-APX(W41F) dimeric was a gift from Alice Ting (Addgene plasmid # 58499 ; http://n2t.net/addgene:58499 ; RRID:Addgene_58499)
