>Addgene plasmid #58499 | pTRC-APX(W41F) dimeric | depositor partial sequence | sequence record 90376 | sequence of His6 - APX W41F insert, includes from start to stop codons
ATGGCACACCACCACCACCACCACAAGGATCCAGGAAAGTCATACCCAACCGTGAGCCCAGATTACCAGA
AGGCTATTGAGAAGGCAAAAAGGAAACTGAGGGGATTCATCGCAGAAAAGAAATGCGCCCCACTGATCCT
GCGACTGGCTTTCCACAGCGCAGGAACATTTGACTCCAAGACCAAAACAGGCGGACCCTTTGGGACTATC
AAGCACCAGGCTGAACTGGCACATGGGGCCAACAATGGCCTGGACATTGCTGTGAGACTGCTGGAGCCAA
TCAAAGAACAGTTCCCCATTGTCTCCTACGCAGACTTCTACCAGCTGGCCGGCGTGGTCGCTGTGGAGAT
TACCGGCGGCCCCGAGGTCCCTTTCCACCCAGGAAGGGAGGACAAACCTGAACCCCCTCCAGAGGGGAGA
CTGCCAGATGCTACCAAGGGCAGCGACCATCTGCGGGACGTGTTCGGAAAAGCAATGGGGCTGTCTGACC
AGGATATCGTGGCCCTGAGTGGAGGGCACACCATTGGCGCCGCTCATAAGGAACGCTCAGGCTTCGAGGG
ACCCTGGACAAGCAACCCTCTGATCTTCGACAATTCCTACTTTACTGAACTGCTGACCGGCGAGAAGGAT
GGACTGCTGCAGCTGCCCTCTGACAAAGCCCTGCTGACAGATAGCGTGTTCAGGCCTCTGGTCGAAAAGT
ATGCAGCCGACGAGGATGTGTTCTTCGCCGACTATGCTGAGGCACACCTGAAACTGTCTGAACTGGGATT
CGCCGAGGCAGGGAATTCTTAA
