>Addgene plasmid #58499 | pTRC-APX(W41F) dimeric | addgene partial sequence | sequence record 93176 | Lac-C-For 5'-ATCGTTCCCACTGCGATG-3'
ATGGCGCTGGGCGCAATGCGCGCCATTACCGAGTCCGGGCTGCGCGTTGGTGCGGATATCTCGGTAGTGG
GATACGACGATACCGAAGACAGCTCATGTTATATCCCGCCGTTAACCACCATCAAACAGGATTTTCGCCT
GCTGGGGCAAACCAGCGTGGACCGCTTGCTGCAACTCTCTCAGGGCCAGGCGGTGAAGGGCAATCAGCTG
TTGCCCGTCTCACTGGTGAAAAGAAAAACCACCCTGGCGCCCAATACGCAAACCGCCTCTCCCCGCGCGT
TGGCCGATTCATTAATGCAGCTGGCACGACAGGTTTCCCGACTGGAAAGCGGGCAGTGAGCGCAACGCAA
TTAATGTAAGTTAGCGCGAATTGATCTGGTTTGACAGCTTATCATCGACTGCACGGTGCACCAATGCTTC
TGGCGTCAGGCAGCCATCGGAAGCTGTGGTATGGCTGTGCAGGTCGTAAATCACTGCATAATTCGTGTCG
CTCAAGGCGCACTCCCGTTCTGGATAATGTTTTTTGCGCCGACATCATAACGGTTCTGGCAAATATTCTG
AAATGAGCTGTTGACAATTAATCATCCGGCTCGTATAATGTGTGGAATTGTGAGCGGATAACAATTTCAC
ACAGGAAACAGACCATGGCACACCACCACCACCACCACAAGGATCCAGGAAAGTCATACCCAACCGTGAG
CCCAGATTACCAGAAGGCTATTGAGAAGGCAAAAAGGAAACTGAGGGGATTCATCGCAGAAAAGAAATGC
GCCCCACTGATCCTGCGACTGGCTTTCCACAGCGCAGGAACATTTGACTCCAAGACCAAAACAGGCGGAC
CCTTTGGGACTATCAAGCACCAGGCTGAACTGGCACATGGGGCCAACAATGGCCTGGACATTGCTGTGAG
ACTGCTGGAGCCAATCAAAGAACAGTTCCCCATTGTCTCCTACGCAGACTTCTACCAGCTGGCCGGCGTG
GTCGCTGTGGAGATTACCGGCGGCCCCGAGGTCCCTTTCCACCCAGGAAGGGAGGACAAACCTGAACCCC
CTCCAGAGGGGAGACTGCCAGATGCTACCAAGGGCAGCGACCATCTGCGGGACGTGTTCGGAAAA
