>Addgene plasmid #58499 | pTRC-APX(W41F) dimeric | addgene partial sequence | sequence record 93180 | pCR8_F1 5'-ttgatgcctggcagttccct-3'
CCACACTACCATCGGCGCTACGGCGTTTCACTTCTGAGTTCGGCATGGGGTCAGGTGGGACCACCGCGCT
ACTGCCGCCAGGCAAATTCTGTTTTATCAGACCGCTTCTGCGTTCTGATTTAATCTGTATCAGGCTGAAA
ATCTTCTCTCATCCGCCAAAACAGCCAAGCTTGCCTGCAGGTCGACTCTAGAGGATCTTAAGAATTCCCT
GCCTCGGCGAATCCCAGTTCAGACAGTTTCAGGTGTGCCTCAGCATAGTCGGCGAAGAACACATCCTCGT
CGGCTGCATACTTTTCGACCAGAGGCCTGAACACGCTATCTGTCAGCAGGGCTTTGTCAGAGGGCAGCTG
CAGCAGTCCATCCTTCTCGCCGGTCAGCAGTTCAGTAAAGTAGGAATTGTCGAAGATCAGAGGGTTGCTT
GTCCAGGGTCCCTCGAAGCCTGAGCGTTCCTTATGAGCGGCGCCAATGGTGTGCCCTCCACTCAGGGCCA
CGATATCCTGGTCAGACAGCCCCATTGCTTTTCCGAACACGTCCCGCAGATGGTCGCTGCCCTTGGTAGC
ATCTGGCAGTCTCCCCTCTGGAGGGGGTTCAGGTTTGTCCTCCCTTCCTGGGTGGAAAGGGACCTCGGGG
CCGCCGGTAATCTCCACAGCGACCACGCCGGCCAGCTGGTAGAAGTCTGCGTAGGAGACAATGGGGAACT
GTTCTTTGATTGGCTCCAGCAGTCTCACAGCAATGTCCAGGCCATTGTTGGCCCCATGTGCCAGTTCAGC
CTGGTGCTTGATAGTCCCAAAGGGTCCGCCTGTTTTGGTCTTGGAGTCAAATGTTCCTGCGCTGTGGAAA
GCCAGTCGCAGGATCAGTGGGGCGCATTTCTTTTCTGCGATGAATCCCCTCAGTTTCCTTTTTGCCTTCT
CAATAGCCTTCTGGTAATCTGGGCTCACGGTTGGGTATGACTTTCCTGGATCCTTGTGGTGGTGGTGGTG
GTGTGCCATGGTCTGTTTCCTGTGTGAAATTGTTATCCGCTCACAATTCCACACATTATACGAGCCGGAT
GATTAATTGTCAACAGCTCATTTCAGAATATTTGCCAGAACCGTTATGATGTCGGCGCAAA
